>Addgene plasmid #54595 | EBFP2-N1 | addgene full sequence | sequence record 364695 | Addgene NGS Result
CGTTACATAACTTACGGTAAATGGCCCGCCTGGCTGACCGCCCAACGACCCCCGCCCATTGACGTCAATA
ATGACGTATGTTCCCATAGTAACGCCAATAGGGACTTTCCATTGACGTCAATGGGTGGAGTATTTACGGT
AAACTGCCCACTTGGCAGTACATCAAGTGTATCATATGCCAAGTACGCCCCCTATTGACGTCAATGACGG
TAAATGGCCCGCCTGGCATTATGCCCAGTACATGACCTTATGGGACTTTCCTACTTGGCAGTACATCTAC
GTATTAGTCATCGCTATTACCATGGTGATGCGGTTTTGGCAGTACATCAATGGGCGTGGATAGCGGTTTG
ACTCACGGGGATTTCCAAGTCTCCACCCCATTGACGTCAATGGGAGTTTGTTTTGGCACCAAAATCAACG
GGACTTTCCAAAATGTCGTAACAACTCCGCCCCATTGACGCAAATGGGCGGTAGGCGTGTACGGTGGGAG
GTCTATATAAGCAGAGCTGGTTTAGTGAACCGTCAGATCCGCTAGCGCTACCGGACTCAGATCTCGAGCT
CAAGCTTCGAATTCTGCAGTCGACGGTACCGCGGGCCCGGGATCCACCGGTCGCCACCATGGTGAGCAAG
GGCGAGGAGCTGTTCACCGGGGTGGTGCCCATCCTGGTCGAGCTGGACGGCGACGTAAACGGCCACAAGT
TCAGCGTGAGGGGCGAGGGCGAGGGCGATGCCACCAACGGCAAGCTGACCCTGAAGTTCATCTGCACCAC
CGGCAAGCTGCCCGTGCCCTGGCCCACCCTCGTGACCACCCTGAGCCACGGCGTGCAGTGCTTCGCCCGC
TACCCCGACCACATGAAGCAGCACGACTTCTTCAAGTCCGCCATGCCCGAAGGCTACGTCCAGGAGCGCA
CCATCTTCTTCAAGGACGACGGCACCTACAAGACCCGCGCCGAGGTGAAGTTCGAGGGCGACACCCTGGT
GAACCGCATCGAGCTGAAGGGCGTCGACTTCAAGGAGGACGGCAACATCCTGGGGCACAAGCTGGAGTAC
AACTTCAACAGCCACAACATCTATATCATGGCCGTCAAGCAGAAGAACGGCATCAAGGTGAACTTCAAGA
TCCGCCACAACGTGGAGGACGGCAGCGTGCAGCTCGCCGACCACTACCAGCAGAACACCCCCATCGGCGA
CGGCCCCGTGCTGCTGCCCGACAGCCACTACCTGAGCACCCAGTCCGTGCTGAGCAAAGACCCCAACGAG
AAGCGCGATCACATGGTCCTGCTGGAGTTCCGCACCGCCGCCGGGATCACTCTCGGCATGGACGAGCTGT
ACAAGTAAGCGGCCGCGACTCTAGATCATAATCAGCCATACCACATTTGTAGAGGTTTTACTTGCTTTAA
AAAACCTCCCACACCTCCCCCTGAACCTGAAACATAAAATGAATGCAATTGTTGTTGTTAACTTGTTTAT
TGCAGCTTATAATGGTTACAAATAAAGCAATAGCATCACAAATTTCACAAATAAAGCATTTTTTTCACTG
CATTCTAGTTGTGGTTTGTCCAAACTCATCAATGTATCTTAAGGCGTAAATTGTAAGCGTTAATATTTTG
TTAAAATTCGCGTTAAATTTTTGTTAAATCAGCTCATTTTTTAACCAATAGGCCGAAATCGGCAAAATCC
CTTATAAATCAAAAGAATAGACCGAGATAGGGT
[37 nt withheld, positions 1714-1750]
AAAGAACGTGGACTCCAACGTCAAAGG
[49 nt withheld, positions 1778-1826]
T
[91 nt withheld, positions 1828-1918]
G
[124 nt withheld, positions 1920-2043]
CAGGTGGCACTTTTCGGGGAAATGTGCGCGGAACCCCTATTTGTTTATTTTTCTAAATACATTCAAATAT
GTATCCGCTCATGAGACAATAACCCTGATAAATGCTTCAATAATATTGAAAAAGGAAGAGTCCTGAGGCG
GAAAGAACCAGCTGTGGAATGTGTGTCAGTTAGGGTGTGGAAAGTCCCCAGGCTCCCCAGCAGGCAGAAG
TATGCAAAGCATGCATCTCAATTAGTCAGCAACCAGGTGTGGAAAGTCCCCAGGCTCCCCAGCAGGCAGA
AGTATGCAAAGCATGCATCTCAATTAGTCAGCAACCATAGTCCCGCCCCTAACTCCGCCCATCCCGCCCC
TAACTCCGCCCAGTTCCGCCCATTCTCCGCCCCATGGCTGACTAATTTTTTTTATTTATGCAGAGGCCGA
GGCCGCCTCGGCCTCTGAGCTATTCCAGAAGTAGTGAGGAGGCTTTTTTGGAGGCCTAGGCTTTTGCAAA
GATCGATCAAGAGACAGGATGAGGATCGTTTCGCATGATTGAACAAGATGGATTGCACGCAGGTTCTCCG
GCCGCTTGGGTGGAGAGGCTATTCGGCTATGACTGGGCACAACAGACAATCGGCTGCTCTGATGCCGCCG
TGTTCCGGCTGTCAGCGCAGGGGCGCCCGGTTCTTTTTGTCAAGACCGACCTGTCCGGTGCCCTGAATGA
ACTGCAAGACGAGGCAGCGCGGCTATCGTGGCTGGCCACGACGGGCGTTCCTTGCGCAGCTGTGCTCGAC
GTTGTCACTGAAGCGGGAAGGGACTGGCTGCTATTGGGCGAAGTGCCGGGGCAGGATCTCCTGTCATCTC
ACCTTGCTCCTGCCGAGAAAGTATCCATCATGGCTGATGCAATGCGGCGGCTGCATACGCTTGATCCGGC
TACCTGCCCATTCGACCACCAAGCGAAACATCGCATCGAGCGAGCACGTACTCGGATGGAAGCCGGTCTT
GTCGATCAGGATGATCTGGACGAAGAGCATCAGGGGCTCGCGCCAGCCGAACTGTTCGCCAGGCTCAAGG
CGAGCATGCCCGACGGCGAGGATCTCGTCGTGACCCATGGCGATGCCTGCTTGCCGAATATCATGGTGGA
AAATGGCCGCTTTTCTGGATTCATCGACTGTGGCCGGCTGGGTGTGGCGGACCGCTATCAGGACATAGCG
TTGGCTACCCGTGATATTGCTGAAGAGCTTGGCGGCGAATGGGCTGACCGCTTCCTCGTGCTTTACGGTA
TCGCCGCTCCCGATTCGCAGCGCATCGCCTTCTATCGCCTTCTTGACGAGTTCTTCTGAGCGGGACTCTG
GGGTTCGAAATGACCGACCAAGCGACGCCCAACCTGCCATCACGAGATTTCGATTCCACCGCCGCCTTCT
ATGAAAGGTTGGGCTTCGGAATCGTTTTCCGGGACGCCGGCTGGATGATCCTCCAGCGCGGGGATCTCAT
GCTGGAGTTCTTCGCCCACCCTAGGGGGAGGCTAACTGAAACACGGAAGGAGACAATACCGGAAGGAACC
CGCGCTATGACGGCAATAAAAAGACAGAATAAAACGCACGGTGTTGGGTCGTTTGTTCATAAACGCGGGG
TTCGGTCCCAGGGCTGGCACTCTGTCGATACCCCACCGAGACCCCATTGGGGCCAATACGCCCGCGTTTC
TTCCTTTTCCCCACCCCACCCCCCAAGTTCGGGTGAAGGCCCAGGGCTCGCAGCCAACGTCGGGGCGGCA
GGCCCTGCCATAGCCTCAGGTTACTCATATATACTTTAGATTGATTTAAAACTTCATTTTTAATTTAAAA
GGATCTAGGTGAAGATCCTTTTTGATAATCTCATGACCAAAATCCCTTAACGTGAGTTTTCGTTCCACTG
AGCGTCAGACCCCGTAGAAAAGATCAAAGGATCTTCTTGAGATCCTTTTTTTCTGCGCGTAATCTGCTGC
TTGCAAACAAAAAAACCACCGCTACCAGCGGTGGTTTGTTTGCCGGATCAAGAGCTACCAACTCTTTTTC
CGAAGGTAACTGGCTTCAGCAGAGCGCAGATACCAAATACTGTTCTTCTAGTGTAGCCGTAGTTAGGCCA
CCACTTCAAGAACTCTGTAGCACCGCCTACATACCTCGCTCTGCTAATCCTGTTACCAGTGGCTGCTGCC
AGTGGCGATAAGTCGTGTCTTACCGGGTTGGACTCAAGACGATAGTTACCGGATAAGGCGCAGCGGTCGG
GCTGAACGGGGGGTTCGTGCACACAGCCCAGCTTGGAGCGAACGACCTACACCGAACTGAGATACCTACA
GCGTGAGCTATGAGAAAGCGCCACGCTTCCCGAAGGGAGAAAGGCGGACAGGTATCCGGTAAGCGGCAGG
GTCGGAACAGGAGAGCGCACGAGGGAGCTTCCAGGGGGAAACGCCTGGTATCTTTATAGTCCTGTCGGGT
TTCGCCACCTCTGACTTGAGCGTCGATTTTTGTGATGCTCGTCAGGGGGGCGGAGCCTATGGAAAAACGC
CAGCAACGCGGCCTTTTTACGGTTCCTGGCCTTTTGCTGGCCTTTTGCTCACATGTTCTTTCCTGCGTTA
TCCCCTGATTCTGTGGATAACCGTATTACCGCCATGCATTAGTTATTAATAGTAATCAATTACGGGGTCA
TTAGTTCATAGCCCATATATGGAGTTCCG
Features (pLannotate 1.2.2; 15 found; start..end, strand, type, name):
      1..304     +  enhancer       CMV enhancer: human cytomegalovirus immediate early enhancer
    305..508     +  promoter       CMV promoter: human cytomegalovirus (CMV) immediate early promoter
    531..611     +  misc_feature   MCS: multiple cloning site
    619..1338    +  CDS            EBFP2: enhanced blue variant of GFP (Ai et al., 2007) mammalian codon-optimized
   1354..1437    +  CDS            large T antigen (fragment): large T antigen from SV40 (simian virus 40)
   1460..1581    +  polyA_signal   SV40 poly(A) signal: SV40 polyadenylation signal
   1615..2043    -  rep_origin     f1 ori (sequence partly withheld): f1 bacteriophage origin of replication; arrow indicates direction of (+) strand synthesis
   2070..2174    +  promoter       AmpR promoter: bla
   2176..2533    +  promoter       SV40 promoter: SV40 enhancer and early promoter
   2568..3362    +  CDS            NeoR/KanR: aminoglycoside phosphotransferase from Tn5; aph(3')-II (or nptII); confers resistance to neomycin, kanamycin, and G418 (Geneticin®)
   3383..3535    +  CDS            ble (fragment): BLE_KLEPN - Experimental evidence at protein level: Swiss-Prot protein existence level 1. Binding protein with a strong affinity to the bleomycin family of antibiotics. Binds to CL990; an antimitotic-antibiotic compound. From Klebsiella pneumoniae.
   3594..3641    +  polyA_signal   HSV TK poly(A) signal: herpes simplex virus thymidine kinase polyadenylation signal (Cole and Stacy, 1985)
   3732..3748    -  polyA_signal   bGH poly(A) signal (fragment): bovine growth hormone polyadenylation signal
   3970..4558    +  rep_origin     ori: high-copy-number ColE1/pMB1/pBR322/pUC origin of replication
   4673..4732    +  enhancer       CMV enhancer (fragment): human cytomegalovirus immediate early enhancer
