[The description below was written by a language model from this plasmid's Addgene catalogue record and pLannotate feature annotations shown in this document.]
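Description:
EBFP2-N1 is an empty mammalian expression backbone of the "N1" cloning-vector layout, designed for making fusions in which a protein of interest sits upstream of the blue fluorescent protein EBFP2. The catalogue lists the backbone at about 4.75 kb, and the sequenced record is 4,732 nt. No insert is present. It replicates in bacteria at high copy from a ColE1/pUC-type origin and also carries an f1 phage origin, which allows single-stranded DNA production.

Expression is driven by the human cytomegalovirus immediate early enhancer and promoter. This is followed by a multiple cloning site, the mammalian codon-optimized EBFP2 coding sequence, and an SV40 polyadenylation signal. A gene cloned in frame into the MCS without a stop codon is therefore expressed with EBFP2 at its C terminus, while the unmodified vector should express EBFP2 alone. The depositor describes EBFP2 as EBFP carrying a series of point substitutions, with excitation at 383 nm and emission at 448 nm.

Selection relies on a single dual-purpose cassette. The Tn5 NeoR/KanR aminoglycoside phosphotransferase is preceded by both a bacterial bla (AmpR) promoter and the SV40 enhancer/early promoter, and is terminated by the HSV TK poly(A) signal. It therefore confers kanamycin resistance in E. coli and G418 resistance in mammalian cells, which permits stable line selection. The short large T antigen, ble and bGH poly(A) fragments in the automated annotation look like partial sequence matches rather than functional elements. The vector is typically used for blue-channel localization imaging of tagged proteins in transfected mammalian cells.
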