Addgene plasmid #54595: EBFP2-N1
Purpose: (Empty Backbone) Localization: N1 Cloning Vector, Excitation: 383, Emission: 448
Depositing lab: Michael Davidson. Depositing organization: Florida State University, Tallahassee.
Backbone
  Vector backbone: EBFP2-N1
  Backbone size (bp): 4750
  Vector type: Mammalian Expression
  Selectable markers: Neomycin (select with G418)
  Tag / fusion protein: EBFP2 (C terminal on backbone)
Growth in bacteria
  Bacterial resistance: Kanamycin, 50 μg/mL
  Growth temperature: 37°C
  Growth strain: DH5alpha
  Copy number: High Copy
Gene/Insert
  Gene/Insert name: None
  Tag / fusion protein: EBFP2 (C terminal on backbone)
Terms and licenses: Academic/Nonprofit Terms; Industry Terms
Depositor comments: EBFP-S30R-Y39N-T65S-S72A-N105T-I128V-V150I-D155VI171V-N198S-A206V-V224R. Excitation = 383; Emission = 448
How to cite: EBFP2-N1 was a gift from Michael Davidson (Addgene plasmid # 54595 ; http://n2t.net/addgene:54595 ; RRID:Addgene_54595)
