>Addgene plasmid #54595 | EBFP2-N1 | addgene partial sequence | sequence record 93325 | CMV-F 5'-CGCAAATGGGCGGTAGGCGTG-3'
ACCGTCAGATCCGCTAGCGCTACCGGACTCAGATCTCGAGCTCAAGCTTCGAATTCTGCAGTCGACGGTA
CCGCGGGCCCGGGATCCACCGGTCGCCACCATGGTGAGCAAGGGCGAGGAGCTGTTCACCGGGGTGGTGC
CCATCCTGGTCGAGCTGGACGGCGACGTAAACGGCCACAAGTTCAGCGTGAGGGGCGAGGGCGAGGGCGA
TGCCACCAACGGCAAGCTGACCCTGAAGTTCATCTGCACCACCGGCAAGCTGCCCGTGCCCTGGCCCACC
CTCGTGACCACCCTGAGCCACGGCGTGCAGTGCTTCGCCCGCTACCCCGACCACATGAAGCAGCACGACT
TCTTCAAGTCCGCCATGCCCGAAGGCTACGTCCAGGAGCGCACCATCTTCTTCAAGGACGACGGCACCTA
CAAGACCCGCGCCGAGGTGAAGTTCGAGGGCGACACCCTGGTGAACCGCATCGAGCTGAAGGGCGTCGAC
TTCAAGGAGGACGGCAACATCCTGGGGCACAAGCTGGAGTACAACTTCAACAGCCACAACATCTATATCA
TGGCCGTCAAGCA
