>Addgene plasmid #54595 | EBFP2-N1 | analyzer sequence | sequence record 84992
CCCCATTGACGTCAATGGGAGTTTGTTTTGGCACCAAAATCAACGGGACTTTCCAAAATGTCGTAACAAC
TCCGCCCCATTGACGCAAATGGGCGGTAGGCGTGTACGGTGGGAGGTCTATATAAGCAGAGCTGGTTTAG
TGAACCGTCAGATCCGCTAGCGCTACCGGACTCAGATCTCGAGCTCAAGCTTCGAATTCTGCAGTCGACG
GTACCGCGGGCCCGGGATCCACCGGTCGCCACCATGGTGAGCAAGGGCGAGGAGCTGTTCACCGGGGTGG
TGCCCATCCTGGTCGAGCTGGACGGCGACGTAAACGGCCACAAGTTCAGCGTGAGGGGCGAGGGCGAGGG
CGATGCCACCAACGGCAAGCTGACCCTGAAGTTCATCTGCACCACCGGCAAGCTGCCCGTGCCCTGGCCC
ACCCTCGTGACCACCCTGAGCCACGGCGTGCAGTGCTTCGCCCGCTACCCCGACCACATGAAGCAGCACG
ACTTCTTCAAGTCCGCCATGCCCGAAGGCTACGTCCAGGAGCGCACCATCTTCTTCAAGGACGACGGCAC
CTACAAGACCCGCGCCGAGGTGAAGTTCGAGGGCGACACCCTGGTGAACCGCATCGAGCTGAAGGGCGTC
GACTTCAAGGAGGACGGCAACATCCTGGGGCACAAGCTGGAGTACAACTTCAACAGCCACAACATCTATA
TCATGGCCGTCAAGCAGAAGAACGGCATCAAGGTGAACTTCAAGATCCGCCACAACGTGGAGGACGGCAG
CGTGCAGCTCGCCGACCACTACCAGCAGAACACCCCCATCGGCGACGGCCCCGTGCTGCTGCCCGACAGC
CACTACCTGAGCACCCAGTCCGTGCTGAGCAAAGACCCCAACGAGAAGCGCGATCACATGGTCCTGCTGG
AGTTCCGCACCGCCGCCGGGATCACTCTCGGCATGGACGAGCTGTACAAGTAAGCGGCCGCGACTCTAGA
TCATAATCAGCCATACCACATTTGTAGAGGTTTTACTTGCTTTAAAAAACCTCCCACACCTCCCCCTGAA
CCTGAAACATAAAATGAATGCAATTGTTGTTGTTAACTTGTTTATTGCAGCTTATAATGGTTACAA
